>Addgene plasmid #68138 | BASIC_4_Cm | depositor full sequence | sequence record 119102 | BASIC_4_Cm sequence 3970 bps
TCTGGTGGGTCTCTGTCCTTGATACCGGGAAGCCCTGGGCCAACTTTTGGCGAAAATGAGACGTTGATCG
GCACGTAAGAGGTTCCAACTTTCACCATAATGAAATAAGATCACTACCGGGCGTATTTTTTGAGTTATCG
AGATTTTCAGGAGCTAAGGAAGCTAAAATGGAGAAAAAAATCACTGGATATACCACCGTTGATATATCCC
AATGGCATCGTAAAGAACATTTTGAGGCATTTCAGTCAGTTGCTCAATGTACCTATAACCAGACCGTTCA
GCTGGATATTACGGCCTTTTTAAAGACCGTAAAGAAAAATAAGCACAAGTTTTATCCGGCCTTTATTCAC
ATTCTTGCCCGCCTGATGAATGCTCATCCGGAATTCCGTATGGCAATGAAAGACGGTGAGCTGGTGATAT
GGGATAGTGTTCACCCTTGTTACACCGTTTTCCATGAGCAAACTGAAACGTTTTCATCGCTCTGGAGTGA
ATACCACGACGATTTCCGGCAGTTTCTACACATATATTCGCAAGATGTGGCGTGTTACGGTGAAAACCTG
GCCTATTTCCCTAAAGGGTTTATTGAGAATATGTTTTTCGTCTCAGCCAATCCCTGGGTGAGTTTCACCA
GTTTTGATTTAAACGTGGCCAATATGGACAACTTCTTCGCCCCCGTTTTCACCATGGGCAAATATTATAC
GCAAGGCGACAAGGTGCTGATGCCGCTGGCGATTCAGGTTCATCATGCCGTTTGTGATGGCTTCCATGTC
GGCAGAATGCTTAATGAATTACAACAGTACTGCGATGAGTGGCAGGGCGGGGCGTAATTTTTTTAAGGCA
GTTATTGGTGCCCTTAAACGCCTGGTTGCTACGCCTGAATAAGTGATAATAAGCGGATGAATGGCAGAAA
TTCGAAAGCAAATTCGACCCGGTCGTCGGTTCAGGGCAGGGTCGTTAAATAGCCGCTTATGTCTATTGGG
CTCGGGAGACCTATCGATCTTTCTAGAAGATCTCCTACAATATTCTCAGCTGCCATGGAAAATCGATGTT
CTTCTTTTATTCTCTCAAGATTTTCAGGCTGTATATTAAAACTTATATTAAGAACTATGCTAACCACCTC
ATCAGGAACCGTTGTAGGTGGCGTGGGTTTTCTTGGCAATCGACTCTCATGAAAACTACGAGCTAAATAT
TCAATATGTTCCTCTTGACCAACTTTATTCTGCATTTTTTTTGAACGAGGTTTAGAGCAAGCTTCAGGAA
ACTGAGACAGGAATTTTATTAAAAATTTAAATTTTGAAGAAAGTTCAGGGTTAATAGCATCCATTTTTTG
CTTTGCAAGTTCCTCAGCATTCTTAACAAAAGACGTCTCTTTTGACATGTTTAAAGTTTAAACCTCCTGT
GTGAAATTATTATCCGCTCATAATTCCACACATTATACGAGCCGGAAGCATAAAGTGTAAAGCCTGGGGT
GCCTAATGAGTGAGCTAACTCACATTAATTGCGTTGCGCTCACTGCCAATTGCTTTCCAGTCGGGAAACC
TGTCGTGCCAGCTGCATTAATGAATCGGCCAACGCGCGGGGAGAGGCGGTTTGCGTATTGGGCGCTCTTC
CGCTTCCTCGCTCACTGACTCGCTGCGCTCGGTCGTTCGGCTGCGGCGAGCGGTATCAGCTCACTCAAAG
GCGGTAATACGGTTATCCACAGAATCAGGGGATAACGCAGGAAAGAACATGTGAGCAAAAGGCCAGCAAA
AGGCCAGGAACCGTAAAAAGGCCGCGTTGCTGGCGTTTTTCCATAGGCTCCGCCCCCCTGACGAGCATCA
CAAAAATCGACGCTCAAGTCAGAGGTGGCGAAACCCGACAGGACTATAAAGATACCAGGCGTTTCCCCCT
GGAAGCTCCCTCGTGCGCTCTCCTGTTCCGACCCTGCCGCTTACCGGATACCTGTCCGCCTTTCTCCCTT
CGGGAAGCGTGGCGCTTTCTCATAGCTCACGCTGTAGGTATCTCAGTTCGGTGTAGGTCGTTCGCTCCAA
GCTGGGCTGTGTGCACGAACCCCCCGTTCAGCCCGACCGCTGCGCCTTATCCGGTAACTATCGTCTTGAG
TCCAACCCGGTAAGACACGACTTATCGCCACTGGCAGCAGCCACTGGTAACAGGATTAGCAGAGCGAGGT
ATGTAGGCGGTGCTACAGAGTTCTTGAAGTGGTGGCCTAACTACGGCTACACTAGAAGGACAGTATTTGG
TATCTGCGCTCTGCTGAAGCCAGTTACCTTCGGAAAAAGAGTTGGTAGCTCTTGATCCGGCAAACAAACC
ACCGCTGGTAGCGGTGGTTTTTTTGTTTGCAAGCAGCAGATTACGCGCAGAAAAAAAGGATCTCAAGAAG
ATCCTTTGATCTTTTCTACGGGGTCTGACGCTCAGTGGAACGAAAACTCACGTTAAGGGATTTTGGTCAT
GAGATTATCAAAAAGGATCTTCACCTAGATCCTTTTAAATTAAAAATGAAGTTTTAAATCAATCTAAAGT
ATATATGAGTAAACTTGGTCTGACAGTTACCAATGCTTAATCAGTGAGGCACCTATCTCAGCGATCTGTC
TATTTCGTTCATCCATAGTTGCCTGACTCCCCGTCGTGTAGATAACTACGATACGGGAGGGCTTACCATC
TGGCCCCAGTGCTGCAATGATACCGCGAGACCCACGCTCACCGGCTCCAGATTTATCAGCAATAAACCAG
CCAGCCGGAAGGGCCGAGCGCAGAAGTGGTCCTGCAACTTTATCCGCCTCCATCCAGTCTATTAATTGTT
GCCGGGAAGCTAGAGTAAGTAGTTCGCCAGTTAATAGTTTGCGCAACGTTGTTGCCATTGCTACAGGCAT
CGTGGTGTCACGCTCGTCGTTTGGTATGGCTTCATTCAGCTCCGGTTCCCAACGATCAAGGCGAGTTACA
TGATCCCCCATGTTGTGCAAAAAAGCGGTTAGCTCCTTCGGTCCTCCGATCGTTGTCAGAAGTAAGTTGG
CCGCAGTGTTATCACTCATGGTTATGGCAGCACTGCATAATTCTCTTACTGTCATGCCATCCGTAAGATG
CTTTTCTGTGACTGGTGAGTACTCAACCAAGTCATTCTGAGAATAGTGTATGCGGCGACCGAGTTGCTCT
TGCCCGGCGTCAATACGGGATAATACCGCGCCACATAGCAGAACTTTAAAAGTGCTCATCATTGGAAAAC
GTTCTTCGGGGCGAAAACTCTCAAGGATCTTACCGCTGTTGAGATCCAGTTCGATGTAACCCACTCGTGC
ACCCAACTGATCTTCAGCATCTTTTACTTTCACCAGCGTTTCTGGGTGAGCAAAAACAGGAAGGCAAAAT
GCCGCAAAAAAGGGAATAAGGGCGACACGGAAATGTTGAATACTCATACTCTTCCTTTTTCAATATTATT
GAAGCATTTATCAGGGTTATTGTCTCATGAGCGGATACATATTTGAATGTATTTAGAAAAATAAACAAAT
AGGGGTTCCGCGCACATTTCCCCGAAAAGTGCCACCTGACGTCTAAGAAACCATTATTATCATGACATTA
ACCTATAAAAATAGGCGTATCACGAGGCCGCCCCTGCAGCCGAATTATATTATTTTTGCCAAATAATTTT
TAACAAAAGCTCTGAAGTCTTCTTCATTTAAATTCTTAGATGATACTTCATCTGGAAAATTGTCCCAATT
AGTAGCATCACGCTGTGAGTAAGTTCTAAACCATTTTTTTATTGTTGTATTATCTCTAATCTTACTACTC
GATGAGTTTTCGGTATTATCTCTATTTTTAACTTGGAGCAGGTTCCATTCATTGTTTTTTTCATCATAGT
GAATAAAATCAACTGCTTTAACACTTGTGCCTGAACACCATATCCATCCGGCGTAATACGACTCACTATA
GGGAGAGCGGCCGCCAGATCTTCCGGATGGCTCGAGTTTTTCAGCAAGAT
Features (pLannotate 1.2.2; 10 found; start..end, strand, type, name):
     65..167     +  promoter       cat promoter: promoter of the E. coli cat gene encoding chloramphenicol acetyltransferase
    168..827     +  CDS            CmR: chloramphenicol acetyltransferase; cat; confers resistance to chloramphenicol
    998..1378    -  CDS            eco47IR (fragment): T2E7_ECOLX - Protein predicted: Swiss-Prot protein existence level 4. Recognizes the double-stranded sequence GGWCC and cleaves after G-1. From Escherichia coli.
   1431..1461    -  promoter       lac UV5 promoter: E. coli lac promoter with an "up" mutation
   1476..1497    -  protein_bind   CAP binding site: CAP binding activates transcription in the presence of cAMP. E. coli catabolite activator protein
   1522..1605    -  CDS            lacI (fragment): lac repressor; lacI; The lac repressor binds to the lac operator to inhibit transcription in E. coli. This inhibition can be relieved by adding lactose or isopropyl-β-D-thiogalactopyranoside (IPTG).
   1788..2376    -  rep_origin     ori: high-copy-number ColE1/pMB1/pBR322/pUC origin of replication
   2547..3407    -  CDS            AmpR: β-lactamase; bla; confers resistance to ampicillin, carbenicillin, and related antibiotics
   3408..3512    -  promoter       AmpR promoter: bla
   3904..3922    +  promoter       T7 promoter: promoter for bacteriophage T7 RNA polymerase
