[The description below was written by a language model from this plasmid's Addgene catalogue record and pLannotate feature annotations shown in this document.]
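Description:
BASIC_4_Cm is a small (3,970 bp) high-copy bacterial plasmid that serves as a storage vector for one standardized part of the BASIC (Biopart Assembly Standard for Idempotent Cloning) DNA assembly system, namely a chloramphenicol resistance cassette. It is built on the pJET1.2 cloning backbone, is maintained in E. coli through a ColE1/pUC-type origin of replication, and is selected with ampicillin via a β-lactamase gene driven by its native bla promoter.

The stored part consists of the E. coli cat promoter directly upstream of the chloramphenicol acetyltransferase coding sequence (CmR), forming a self-contained, constitutively expressed selection marker. The remaining annotated elements are characteristic of the pJET1.2 backbone: a fragment of the eco47IR restriction endonuclease gene under a lac UV5 promoter with an adjacent CAP binding site and a lacI remnant, plus a T7 promoter near the cloning site. In pJET vectors the intact eco47IR gene is lethal to the host, so interruption by an insert provides positive selection for recombinants. The fragmentary annotation here is consistent with the Cm part having been cloned into that gene.

Although catalogued as a bacterial expression vector, the stated purpose is simply to hold and propagate the Cm part so that it can be released and joined with other BASIC parts, for example to supply the resistance marker of a newly assembled plasmid. The feature table does not annotate the BASIC prefix and suffix sequences or the sites used to release the part, so their positions cannot be described from this record.
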