Addgene plasmid #68138: BASIC_4_Cm
Purpose: storage vector for BASIC part: Cm
Depositing lab: Geoffrey Baldwin. Depositing organization: Imperial College London. Publication: BASIC: A New Biopart Assembly Standard for Idempotent Cloning Provides Accurate, Single-Tier DNA Assembly for Synthetic Biology. Storch M, Casini A, Mackrow B, Fleming T, Trewhitt H, Ellis T, Baldwin GS. ACS Synth Biol. 2015 Apr 16. 10.1021/sb500356d PubMed 25746445.
Backbone
  Vector backbone: pjet 1.2
  Backbone size w/o insert (bp): 3015
  Total vector size (bp): 3970
  Vector type: Bacterial Expression
Growth in bacteria
  Bacterial resistance: Ampicillin, 100 μg/mL
  Growth temperature: 37°C
  Growth strain: DH5alpha
  Copy number: High Copy
Gene/Insert
  Gene/Insert name: Chloramphenicol
  GenBank ID: KP223698
Terms and licenses: Academic/Nonprofit Terms; Industry Terms: Not Available to Industry
How to cite: BASIC_4_Cm was a gift from Geoffrey Baldwin (Addgene plasmid # 68138 ; http://n2t.net/addgene:68138 ; RRID:Addgene_68138)
