>Addgene plasmid #68138 | BASIC_4_Cm | addgene partial sequence | sequence record 122774 | T7 5'-TAATACGACTCACTATAGGG-3'
TAAGAGGTTCCAACTTTCACCATAATGAAATAAGATCACTACCGGGCGTATTTTTTGAGTTATCGAGATT
TTCAGGAGCTAAGGAAGCTAAAATGGAGAAAAAAATCACTGGATATACCACCGTTGATATATCCCAATGG
CATCGTAAAGAACATTTTGAGGCATTTCAGTCAGTTGCTCAATGTACCTATAACCAGACCGTTCAGCTGG
ATATTACGGCCTTTTTAAAGACCGTAAAGAAAAATAAGCACAAGTTTTATCCGGCCTTTATTCACATTCT
TGCCCGCCTGATGAATGCTCATCCGGAATTCCGTATGGCAATGAAAGACGGTGAGCTGGTGATATGGGAT
AGTGTTCACCCTTGTTACACCGTTTTCCATGAGCAAACTGAAACGTTTTCATCGCTCTGGAGTGAATACC
ACGACGATTTCCGGCAGTTTCTACACATATATTCGCAAGATGTGGCGTGTTACGGTGAAAACCTGGCCTA
TTTCCCTAAAGGGTTTATTGAGAATATGTT
