>Addgene plasmid #68138 | BASIC_4_Cm | addgene partial sequence | sequence record 122848 | CAT-F 5'-GTTTGTGATGGCTTCCATGTC-3'
GAGTGGCAGGGCGGGGCGTAATTTTTTTAAGGCAGTTATTGGTGCCCTTAAACGCCTGGTTGCTACGCCT
GAATAAGTGATAATAAGCGGATGAATGGCAGAAATTCGAAAGCAAATTCGACCCGGTCGTCGGTTCAGGG
CAGGGTCGTTAAATAGCCGCTTATGTCTATTGGGCTCGGGAGACCTATCGATCTTTCTAGAAGATCTCCT
ACAATATTCTCAGCTGCCATGGAAAATCGATGTTCTTCTTTTATTCTCTCAAGATTTTCAGGCTGTATAT
TAAAACTTATATTAAGAACTATGCTAACCACCTCATCAGGAACCGTTGTAGGTGGCGTGGGTTTTCTTGG
CAATCGACTCTCATGAAAACTACGAGCTAAATATTCAATATGTTCCTCTTGACCAACTTTATTCTGCATT
TTTTTTGAACGAGGTTTAGAGCAAGCTTCAGGAAACTGAGACAGGAATTTTATTAAAAATTTAAATTTTG
AAGAAAGTTCAGGGTTAATAGCATCCATTTTTTGCTTTGCAAGTTCCTCAGCATTCTTAACAAAAGACGT
CTCTTTTGACATGTTTAAAGTTTAAACCTCCTGTGTGAAATTATTATCCGCTCATAATTCCACACATTAT
ACGAGCCGGAAGCATAAAGTGTAAAGCCTGGGGTGCCTAATGAGTGAGCTAACTCACATTAATTGCGTTG
CGCTCACTGCCAATTGCTTTCCAGTCGGGAAACCTGTCGTGCCAGCTGCATTAATGAATCGGCCAACGCG
CGGGGAGAGGCGGTTTGCGTATTGGGCGCTCTTCCGCTTCCTCGCTCACTGACTCGCTGCGCTCGGTCGT
TCGGCTGCGGCGAGCGGTATCAGCTCACTCAA
